Addgene plasmid #227890: pML531_TOMM20-C-term_XTEN80-mEGFP-3xHA_pTMPLT
Purpose: Homology repair template for genome engineering. Organelle endogenous marker expressing GFP and epitope tags for mass spectrometry.
Depositing lab: Manuel Leonetti. Depositing organization: Chan Zuckerberg Biohub. Publication: Global organelle profiling reveals subcellular localization and remodeling at proteome scale. Hein MY, Peng D, Todorova V, McCarthy F, Kim K, Liu C, Savy L, Januel C, Baltazar-Nunez R, Sekhar M, Vaid S, Bax S, Vangipuram M, Burgess J, Njoya L, Wang E, Ivanov IE, Byrum JR, Pradeep S, Gonzalez CG, Aniseia Y, Creery JS, McMorrow AH, Sunshine S, Yeung-Levy S, DeFelice BC, Mehta SB, Itzhak DN, Elias JE, Leonetti MD. Cell. 2024 Dec 26:S0092-8674(24)01344-8. doi: 10.1016/j.cell.2024.11.028. PubMed 39742809.
Backbone
  Vector backbone: pTwist Amp High Copy
  Backbone manufacturer: Twist Biosciences
  Vector type: CRISPR
Growth in bacteria
  Bacterial resistance: Ampicillin, 100 μg/mL
  Growth temperature: 37°C
  Growth strain: DH5alpha
  Copy number: High Copy
Gene/Insert
  Gene/Insert name: TOMM20 homology arms with mEGFP-3xHA for insertion at C terminus
  Species: H. sapiens (human)
  Cloning method: Golden Gate
Terms and licenses: Academic/Nonprofit Terms; Industry Terms: Not Available to Industry
How to cite: pML531_TOMM20-C-term_XTEN80-mEGFP-3xHA_pTMPLT was a gift from Manuel Leonetti (Addgene plasmid # 227890 ; http://n2t.net/addgene:227890 ; RRID:Addgene_227890)
