[The description below was written by a language model from this plasmid's Addgene catalogue record and pLannotate feature annotations shown in this document.]
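Description:
pML531_TOMM20-C-term_XTEN80-mEGFP-3xHA_pTMPLT is a homology-directed repair donor plasmid for CRISPR-based knock-in at the human TOMM20 locus, built by Golden Gate assembly in the pTwist Amp High Copy backbone. It is a purely bacterial propagation vector of about 4.4 kb. A high-copy ColE1/pUC-type origin drives replication in E. coli, and a β-lactamase gene under its native bla promoter provides ampicillin selection. The annotation also picks up a short lacZα remnant and an attB1-like site, which appear to be backbone remnants with no evident role in the design.

The payload is a tag cassette flanked by human TOMM20 homology arms, designed for in-frame insertion at the C terminus of the endogenous coding sequence. According to the construct name, the cassette consists of an XTEN80 linker followed by monomeric EGFP and a triple HA epitope tag. The feature table confirms a complete mEGFP coding sequence with HA tag sequence just downstream, although only a fragment of the 3xHA is annotated. The XTEN80 linker and the homology arms themselves are not annotated. A short hit to CCNJL upstream of the tag is probably a spurious match within the arm region rather than an intended element. No mammalian promoter is listed, which fits the design: after repair of a Cas9-induced break, the fusion is expressed from the native TOMM20 promoter at endogenous levels. The guide RNA and nuclease must be supplied separately.

The recorded purpose is to generate an endogenous organelle marker line. GFP allows the tagged protein to be imaged. The epitope tags support affinity capture for mass spectrometry-based organelle profiling.
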