Features (pLannotate 1.2.2; 8 found; start..end, strand, type, name):
     87..130     -  CDS            lacZα (fragment): LacZα fragment of β-galactosidase; lacZ fragment
    278..367     -  CDS            CCNJL (fragment): CCNJL_HUMAN - Experimental evidence at protein level: Swiss-Prot protein existence level 1. From Homo sapiens (Human).
    988..1701    +  CDS            mEGFP: mEGFP is a basic (constitutively fluorescent) green fluorescent protein published in 2002, derived from Aequorea victoria. It has moderate acid sensitivity.
   1741..1767    +  CDS            3xHA (fragment): three tandem HA epitope tags
   2590..3178    -  rep_origin     ori: high-copy-number ColE1/pMB1/pBR322/pUC origin of replication
   3295..3319    -  protein_bind   attB1: mutant version of attB; recombination site for the Gateway® BP reaction BP Clonase™
   3419..4279    -  CDS            AmpR: β-lactamase; bla; confers resistance to ampicillin, carbenicillin, and related antibiotics
   4280..4384    -  promoter       AmpR promoter: bla
>Addgene plasmid #227890 | pML531_TOMM20-C-term_XTEN80-mEGFP-3xHA_pTMPLT | addgene full sequence | sequence record 455730 | Addgene NGS Result
CACATTTCCCCGAAAAGTGCCAGATACCTGAAACAAAACCCATCGTACGGCCAAGGAAGTCTCCAATAAC
TGTGATCCACCACAAGCGCCAGGGTTTTCCCAGTCACGACGTTGTAAAACGACGGCCAGTCATGCATAAT
CCGCACGCATCTGGAATAAGGAAGTGCCATTCCGCCTGACCTGGAGCTTACTGGTGTCACTTCGGTAAAA
CCCTGTCTGCACCAAAAATAAAAAAAAATTAGCCGGGCATGGTGGCATGAGTCTGTGGTTCCAGCTACTC
AGGAGGCTGAGGTGGGGGAGGATCGCTTGAGCCCAGGAGTCAGAGGTTGCAGTGAGCTGAGATTGTGCTA
CTGCACTCCAGCCTGGGTTACAGAGACCCCATCTGAATTAAAAACATATATAATGTAATGATCTGCCTCC
TTTGTTAACTTGACTTTTGAAATGGGATTGTCAGTAGTATGATCATTGTTTTCTTGGATGCCGACTGTGT
GTAAAGTGTTACATTTTGAATTAAATGTCAGAATGGGTGAACTTTACTAAGATTCAATTCTTTGAATACA
AAGAGCATTTTATTTTGAAGTTAGAATCCTAATTAAATGCTTATGACACTTTAAAAAATTATTTTTTTTT
TTCTTTCAGAGAATTGTAAGTGCTCAGAGCTTGGCTGAAGACGACGTCGAATCTGGTGGTACTTCCGGGG
GAGGGCCGAGCTCTGGCGCACCCCCACCAAGTGGAGGGTCACCTGCCGGGTCCCCAACATCTACTGAAGA
AGGCACCAGCGAATCCGCAACGCCCGAGTCAGGCCCTGGTACCTCCACAGAACCATCTGAAGGTAGTGCG
CCTGGTTCCCCAGCTGGAAGCCCTACTTCCACCGAAGAAGGCACGTCAACCGAACCAAGTGAAGGATCTG
CCCCTGGGACCAGCACTGAACCATCTGAGGGTGGCGGATTGGAAGTTTTGTTTCAAGGTCCAGGATCTAA
CGGCAGCGTGAGCAAGGGCGAGGAGCTGTTCACCGGGGTGGTGCCCATCCTGGTCGAGCTGGACGGCGAC
GTAAACGGCCACAAGTTCAGCGTGTCCGGCGAGGGCGAGGGCGATGCCACCTACGGCAAGCTGACCCTGA
AGTTCATCTGCACCACCGGCAAGCTGCCCGTGCCCTGGCCCACCCTCGTGACCACCCTGACCTACGGCGT
GCAGTGCTTCAGCCGCTACCCCGACCACATGAAGCAGCACGACTTCTTCAAGTCCGCCATGCCCGAAGGC
TACGTCCAGGAGCGCACCATCTTCTTCAAGGACGACGGCAACTACAAGACCCGCGCCGAGGTGAAGTTCG
AGGGCGACACCCTGGTGAACCGCATCGAGCTGAAGGGCATCGACTTCAAGGAGGACGGCAACATCCTGGG
GCACAAGCTGGAGTACAACTACAACAGCCACAACGTCTATATCATGGCCGACAAGCAGAAGAACGGCATC
AAGGTGAACTTCAAGATCCGCCACAACATCGAGGACGGCAGCGTGCAGCTCGCCGACCACTACCAGCAGA
ACACCCCCATCGGCGACGGCCCCGTGCTGCTGCCCGACAACCACTACCTGAGCACCCAGTCCAAGCTGAG
CAAAGACCCCAACGAGAAGCGCGATCACATGGTCCTGCTGGAGTTCGTGACCGCCGCCGGGATCACTCTC
GGCATGGACGAGCTGTACAAGGCTGGAGCTGGCTACCCATACGATGTTCCAGATTACGCTTATCCGTATG
ACGTCCCGGACTATGCATACCCCTACGATGTACCCGATTACGCCGGTGCAGGGAGTGGAAGTTGAGAAAC
AAATGTCAACATAATAAAATCTCAGTTAAAAATATTTTAAAAATTCTTGGTAGTTGAGCAGCTCTGGGGG
AATAAGGGCAAATATGCTTGTTATGAACTACACTGAAATCTACCAAAGTTAATGTTTACTTTGTGTAGAT
CCATTTGTCTATTTTATTTATTTTTCCCAGTGAAAAGTGTATTTTGATAGAGAACTTTTCATTCTATAAA
TACACTATGAGTTACTAAAATATCATGGATTTTGTTTATTCCTGAAACATAGTTACATAGTTAAACTGTA
CATATGACATGGCTTATGTTAAAAATACCCAGTGCTCAGTTTTGAAAGATAGGCAAAAAAAAAAAGTATA
GGAGAAACTGAAGAATGTACACTTTTTTAGAGGGCACATTTTGCTGTAAATCTGGAAATTTGATAGACTT
GACTGTGTTTGTGAAAACTGAGCATTAAAGGTTTTGATTGATCCTTTCTTTCCATTTAATCTCTGAGACG
TAAATATGTGAGGTGCGTCAGAAGACCGTCAGTGAAGGCTAGGTGGAGGCTCAGTGATGATAAGTCTGCG
ATGGTGGATGCATGTGTCATGGTCATAGCTGTTTCCTGTGTGAAATTGTTATCCGCTCAGAGGGCACAAT
CCTATTCCGCGCTATCCGACAATCTCCAAGACATTAGGTGGAGTTCAGTTCGGCGTATGGCATATGTCGC
TGGAAAGAACATGTGAGCAAAAGGCCAGCAAAAGGCCAGGAACCGTAAAAAGGCCGCGTTGCTGGCGTTT
TTCCATAGGCTCCGCCCCCCTGACGAGCATCACAAAAATCGACGCTCAAGTCAGAGGTGGCGAAACCCGA
CAGGACTATAAAGATACCAGGCGTTTCCCCCTGGAAGCTCCCTCGTGCGCTCTCCTGTTCCGACCCTGCC
GCTTACCGGATACCTGTCCGCCTTTCTCCCTTCGGGAAGCGTGGCGCTTTCTCATAGCTCACGCTGTAGG
TATCTCAGTTCGGTGTAGGTCGTTCGCTCCAAGCTGGGCTGTGTGCACGAACCCCCCGTTCAGCCCGACC
GCTGCGCCTTATCCGGTAACTATCGTCTTGAGTCCAACCCGGTAAGACACGACTTATCGCCACTGGCAGC
AGCCACTGGTAACAGGATTAGCAGAGCGAGGTATGTAGGCGGTGCTACAGAGTTCTTGAAGTGGTGGCCT
AACTACGGCTACACTAGAAGAACAGTATTTGGTATCTGCGCTCTGCTGAAGCCAGTTACCTTCGGAAAAA
GAGTTGGTAGCTCTTGATCCGGCAAACAAACCACCGCTGGTAGCGGTGGTTTTTTTGTTTGCAAGCAGCA
GATTACGCGCAGAAAAAAAGGATCTCAAGAAGATCCTTTGATCTTTTCTACGGGGTCTGACGCTCTATTC
AACAAAGCCGCCGTCCCGTCAAGTCAGCGTAAATGGGTAGGGGGCTTCAAATCGTCCTCGTGATACCAAT
TCGGAGCCTGCTTTTTTGTACAAACTTGTTGATAATGGCAATTCAAGGATCTTCACCTAGATCCTTTTAA
ATTAAAAATGAAGTTTTAAATCAATCTAAAGTATATATGAGTAAACTTGGTCTGACAGTTACCAATGCTT
AATCAGTGAGGCACCTATCTCAGCGATCTGTCTATTTCGTTCATCCATAGTTGCCTGACTCCCCGTCGTG
TAGATAACTACGATACGGGAGGGCTTACCATCTGGCCCCAGTGCTGCAATGATACCGCGAGAGCCACGCT
CACCGGCTCCAGATTTATCAGCAATAAACCAGCCAGCCGGAAGGGCCGAGCGCAGAAGTGGTCCTGCAAC
TTTATCCGCCTCCATCCAGTCTATTAATTGTTGCCGGGAAGCTAGAGTAAGTAGTTCGCCAGTTAATAGT
TTGCGCAACGTTGTTGCCATTGCTACAGGCATCGTGGTGTCACGCTCGTCGTTTGGTATGGCTTCATTCA
GCTCCGGTTCCCAACGATCAAGGCGAGTTACATGATCCCCCATGTTGTGCAAAAAAGCGGTTAGCTCCTT
CGGTCCTCCGATCGTTGTCAGAAGTAAGTTGGCCGCAGTGTTATCACTCATGGTTATGGCAGCACTGCAT
AATTCTCTTACTGTCATGCCATCCGTAAGATGCTTTTCTGTGACTGGTGAGTACTCAACCAAGTCATTCT
GAGAATAGTGTATGCGGCGACCGAGTTGCTCTTGCCCGGCGTCAATACGGGATAATACCGCGCCACATAG
CAGAACTTTAAAAGTGCTCATCATTGGAAAACGTTCTTCGGGGCGAAAACTCTCAAGGATCTTACCGCTG
TTGAGATCCAGTTCGATGTAACCCACTCGTGCACCCAACTGATCTTCAGCATCTTTTACTTTCACCAGCG
TTTCTGGGTGAGCAAAAACAGGAAGGCAAAATGCCGCAAAAAAGGGAATAAGGGCGACACGGAAATGTTG
AATACTCATACTCTTCCTTTTTCAATATTATTGAAGCATTTATCAGGGTTATTGTCTCATGAGCGGATAC
ATATTTGAATGTATTTAGAAAAATAAACAAATAGGGGTTCCGCG
